>Addgene plasmid #171781 | pET28-sfGFP-DogTag Loop C | addgene full sequence | sequence record 338553 | Addgene NGS Result
ATGGGGGTAATGATACCGATGAAACGAGAGAGGATGCTCACGATACGGGTTACTGATGATGAACATGCCC
GGTTACTGGAACGTTGTGAGGGTAAACAACTGGCGGTATGGATGCGGCGGGACCAGAGAAAAATCACTCA
GGGTCAATGCCAGCGCTTCGTTAATACAGATGTAGGTGTTCCACAGGGTAGCCAGCAGCATCCTGCGATG
CAGATCCGGAACATAATGGTGCAGGGCGCTGACTTCCGCGTTTCCAGACTTTACGAAACACGGAAACCGA
AGACCATTCATGTTGTTGCTCAGGTCGCAGACGTTTTGCAGCAGCAGTCGCTTCACGTTCGCTCGCGTAT
CGGTGATTCATTCTGCTAACCAGTAAGGCAACCCCGCCAGCCTAGCCGGGTCCTCAACGACAGGAGCACG
ATCATGCGCACCCGTGGGGCCGCCATGCCGGCGATAATGGCCTGCTTCTCGCCGAAACGTTTGGTGGCGG
GACCAGTGACGAAGGCTTGAGCGAGGGCGTGCAAGATTCCGAATACCGCAAGCGACAGGCCGATCATCGT
CGCGCTCCAGCGAAAGCGGTCCTCGCCGAAAATGACCCAGAGCGCTGCCGGCACCTGTCCTACGAGTTGC
ATGATAAAGAAGACAGTCATAAGTGCGGCGACGATAGTCATGCCCCGCGCCCACCGGAAGGAGCTGACTG
GGTTGAAGGCTCTCAAGGGCATCGGTCGAGATCCCGGTGCCTAATGAGTGAGCTAACTTACATTAATTGC
GTTGCGCTCACTGCCCGCTTTCCAGTCGGGAAACCTGTCGTGCCAGCTGCATTAATGAATCGGCCAACGC
GCGGGGAGAGGCGGTTTGCGTATTGGGCGCCAGGGTGGTTTTTCTTTTCACCAGTGAGACGGGCAACAGC
TGATTGCCCTTCACCGCCTGGCCCTGAGAGAGTTGCAGCAAGCGGTCCACGCTGGTTTGCCCCAGCAGGC
GAAAATCCTGTTTGATGGTGGTTAACGGCGGGATATAACATGAGCTGTCTTCGGTATCGTCGTATCCCAC
TACCGAGATATCCGCACCAACGCGCAGCCCGGACTCGGTAATGGCGCGCATTGCGCCCAGCGCCATCTGA
TCGTTGGCAACCAGCATCGCAGTGGGAACGATGCCCTCATTCAGCATTTGCATGGTTTGTTGAAAACCGG
ACATGGCACTCCAGTCGCCTTCCCGTTCCGCTATCGGCTGAATTTGATTGCGAGTGAGATATTTATGCCA
GCCAGCCAGACGCAGACGCGCCGAGACAGAACTTAATGGGCCCGCTAACAGCGCGATTTGCTGGTGACCC
AATGCGACCAGATGCTCCACGCCCAGTCGCGTACCGTCTTCATGGGAGAAAATAATACTGTTGATGGGTG
TCTGGTCAGAGACATCAAGAAATAACGCCGGAACATTAGTGCAGGCAGCTTCCACAGCAATGGCATCCTG
GTCATCCAGCGGATAGTTAATGATCAGCCCACTGACGCGTTGCGCGAGAAGATTGTGCACCGCCGCTTTA
CAGGCTTCGACGCCGCTTCGTTCTACCATCGACACCACCACGCTGGCACCCAGTTGATCGGCGCGAGATT
TAATCGCCGCGACAATTTGCGACGGCGCGTGCAGGGCCAGACTGGAGGTGGCAACGCCAATCAGCAACGA
CTGTTTGCCCGCCAGTTGTTGTGCCACGCGGTTGGGAATGTAATTCAGCTCCGCCATCGCCGCTTCCACT
TTTTCCCGCGTTTTCGCAGAAACGTGGCTGGCCTGGTTCACCACGCGGGAAACGGTCTGATAAGAGACAC
CGGCATACTCTGCGACATCGTATAACGTTACTGGTTTCACATTCACCACCCTGAATTGACTCTCTTCCGG
GCGCTATCATGCCATACCGCGAAAGGTTTTGCGCCATTCGATGGTGTCCGGGATCTCGACGCTCTCCCTT
ATGCGACTCCTGCATTAGGAAGCAGCCCAGTAGTAGGTTGAGGCCGTTGAGCACCGCCGCCGCAAGGAAT
GGTGCATGCAAGGAGATGGCGCCCAACAGTCCCCCGGCCACGGGGCCTGCCACCATACCCACGCCGAAAC
AAGCGCTCATGAGCCCGAAGTGGCGAGCCCGATCTTCCCCATCGGTGATGTCGGCGATATAGGCGCCAGC
AACCGCACCTGTGGCGCCGGTGATGCCGGCCACGATGCGTCCGGCGTAGAGGATCGAGATCTCGATCCCG
CGAAATTAATACGACTCACTATAGGGGAATTGTGAGCGGATAACAATTCCCCTCTAGAAATAATTTTGTT
TAACTTTAAGAAGGAGATATACATATGCGTAAAGGCGAAGAGCTGTTCACTGGTGTCGTCCCTATTCTGG
TGGAACTGGATGGTGATGTCAACGGTCATAAGTTTTCCGTGCGTGGCGAGGGTGAAGGTGACGCAACTAA
TGGTAAACTGACGCTGAAGTTCATCTGTACTACTGGTAAACTGCCGGTACCTTGGCCGACTCTGGTAACG
ACGCTGACTTATGGTGTTCAGTGCTTTGCTCGTTATCCGGACCATATGAAGCAGCATGACTTCTTCAAGT
CCGCCATGCCGGAAGGCTATGTGCAGGAACGCACGATTTCCTTTAAGGATGACGGCACGTACAAAACGCG
TGCGGAAGTGAAATTTGAAGGCGATACCCTGGTAAACCGCATTGAGCTGAAAGGCATTGACTTTAAAGAA
GACGGCAATATCCTGGGCCATAAGCTGGAATACAATTTTAACAGCCACAATGTTTACATCACCGCCGATA
AACAAAAAAATGGCATTAAAGCGAATTTTAAAATTCGCCACAACGTGGAGGATGGAGGAGGTGGCTCTGA
TATTCCGGCTACATACGAATTCACCGATGGTAAACATTATATCACCAATGAACCGATACCGCCGAAAGGC
GGGGGTGGCTCGGGCAGCGTGCAGCTGGCTGATCACTACCAGCAAAACACTCCAATCGGTGATGGTCCTG
TTCTGCTGCCAGACAATCACTATCTGAGCACGCAAAGCGTTCTGTCTAAAGATCCGAACGAGAAACGCGA
TCATATGGTTCTGCTGGAGTTCGTAACCGCAGCGGGCATCACGCATGGTATGGATGAACTGTACAAAGGC
TCCGGCTCCGGCTCCCACCATCACCATCACCATTGATAAGCTAGCACCACTGAGATCCGGCTGCTAACAA
AGCCCGAAAGGAAGCTGAGTTGGCTGCTGCCACCGCTGAGCAATAACTAGCATAACCCCTTGGGGCCTCT
AAACGGGTCTTGAGGGGTTTTTTGCTGAAAGGAGGAACTATATCCGGATTGGCGAATGGG
[124 nt withheld, positions 3351-3474]
C
[91 nt withheld, positions 3476-3566]
A
[49 nt withheld, positions 3568-3616]
CCTTTGACGTTGGAGTCCACGTTCTTT
[37 nt withheld, positions 3644-3680]
ACCCTATCTCGGTCTATTCTTTTGATTTATAAGGGATTTTGCCGATTTCGGCCTATTGGTTAAAAAATGA
GCTGATTTAACAAAAATTTAACGCGAATTTTAACAAAATATTAACGCTTACAATTTAGGTGGCACTTTTC
GGGGAAATGTGCGCGGAACCCCTATTTGTTTATTTTTCTAAATACATTCAAATATGTATCCGCTCATGAA
TTAATTCTTAGAAAAACTCATCGAGCATCAAATGAAACTGCAATTTATTCATATCAGGATTATCAATACC
ATATTTTTGAAAAAGCCGTTTCTGTAATGAAGGAGAAAACTCACCGAGGCAGTTCCATAGGATGGCAAGA
TCCTGGTATCGGTCTGCGATTCCGACTCGTCCAACATCAATACAACCTATTAATTTCCCCTCGTCAAAAA
TAAGGTTATCAAGTGAGAAATCACCATGAGTGACGACTGAATCCGGTGAGAATGGCAAAAGTTTATGCAT
TTCTTTCCAGACTTGTTCAACAGGCCAGCCATTACGCTCGTCATCAAAATCACTCGCATCAACCAAACCG
TTATTCATTCGTGATTGCGCCTGAGCGAGACGAAATACGCGATCGCTGTTAAAAGGACAATTACAAACAG
GAATCGAATGCAACCGGCGCAGGAACACTGCCAGCGCATCAACAATATTTTCACCTGAATCAGGATATTC
TTCTAATACCTGGAATGCTGTTTTCCCGGGGATCGCAGTGGTGAGTAACCATGCATCATCAGGAGTACGG
ATAAAATGCTTGATGGTCGGAAGAGGCATAAATTCCGTCAGCCAGTTTAGTCTGACCATCTCATCTGTAA
CATCATTGGCAACGCTACCTTTGCCATGTTTCAGAAACAACTCTGGCGCATCGGGCTTCCCATACAATCG
ATAGATTGTCGCACCTGATTGCCCGACATTATCGCGAGCCCATTTATACCCATATAAATCAGCATCCATG
TTGGAATTTAATCGCGGCCTAGAGCAAGACGTTTCCCGTTGAATATGGCTCATAACACCCCTTGTATTAC
TGTTTATGTAAGCAGACAGTTTTATTGTTCATGACCAAAATCCCTTAACGTGAGTTTTCGTTCCACTGAG
CGTCAGACCCCGTAGAAAAGATCAAAGGATCTTCTTGAGATCCTTTTTTTCTGCGCGTAATCTGCTGCTT
GCAAACAAAAAAACCACCGCTACCAGCGGTGGTTTGTTTGCCGGATCAAGAGCTACCAACTCTTTTTCCG
AAGGTAACTGGCTTCAGCAGAGCGCAGATACCAAATACTGTCCTTCTAGTGTAGCCGTAGTTAGGCCACC
ACTTCAAGAACTCTGTAGCACCGCCTACATACCTCGCTCTGCTAATCCTGTTACCAGTGGCTGCTGCCAG
TGGCGATAAGTCGTGTCTTACCGGGTTGGACTCAAGACGATAGTTACCGGATAAGGCGCAGCGGTCGGGC
TGAACGGGGGGTTCGTGCACACAGCCCAGCTTGGAGCGAACGACCTACACCGAACTGAGATACCTACAGC
GTGAGCTATGAGAAAGCGCCACGCTTCCCGAAGGGAGAAAGGCGGACAGGTATCCGGTAAGCGGCAGGGT
CGGAACAGGAGAGCGCACGAGGGAGCTTCCAGGGGGAAACGCCTGGTATCTTTATAGTCCTGTCGGGTTT
CGCCACCTCTGACTTGAGCGTCGATTTTTGTGATGCTCGTCAGGGGGGCGGAGCCTATGGAAAAACGCCA
GCAACGCGGCCTTTTTACGGTTCCTGGCCTTTTGCTGGCCTTTTGCTCACATGTTCTTTCCTGCGTTATC
CCCTGATTCTGTGGATAACCGTATTACCGCCTTTGAGTGAGCTGATACCGCTCGCCGCAGCCGAACGACC
GAGCGCAGCGAGTCAGTGAGCGAGGAAGCGGAAGAGCGCCTGATGCGGTATTTTCTCCTTACGCATCTGT
GCGGTATTTCACACCGCAATGGTGCACTCTCAGTACAATCTGCTCTGATGCCGCATAGTTAAGCCAGTAT
ACACTCCGCTATCGCTACGTGACTGGGTCATGGCTGCGCCCCGACACCCGCCAACACCCGCTGACGCGCC
CTGACGGGCTTGTCTGCTCCCGGCATCCGCTTACAGACAAGCTGTGACCGTCTCCGGGAGCTGCATGTGT
CAGAGGTTTTCACCGTCATCACCGAAACGCGCGAGGCAGCTGCGGTAAAGCTCATCAGCGTGGTCGTGAA
GCGATTCACAGATGTCTGCCTGTTCATCCGCGTCCAGCTCGTTGAGTTTCTCCAGAAGCGTTAATGTCTG
GCTTCTGATAAAGCGGGCCATGTTAAGGGCGGTTTTTTCCTGTTTGGTCACTGATGCCTCCGTGTAAGGG
GGATTTCTGTTC
Features (pLannotate 1.2.2; 19 found; start..end, strand, type, name):
    438..729     -  CDS            TcR (fragment): tetracycline efflux protein; tet; confers resistance to tetracycline
    744..765     -  protein_bind   CAP binding site: CAP binding activates transcription in the presence of cAMP. E. coli catabolite activator protein
    778..1860    -  CDS            lacI: lac repressor; lacI; The lac repressor binds to the lac operator to inhibit transcription in E. coli. This inhibition can be relieved by adding lactose or isopropyl-β-D-thiogalactopyranoside (IPTG).
   1861..1938    -  promoter       lacI promoter: lacI
   1946..2225    -  CDS            TcR (fragment): tetracycline efflux protein; tet; confers resistance to tetracycline
   2247..2265    +  promoter       T7 promoter: promoter for bacteriophage T7 RNA polymerase
   2266..2290    +  protein_bind   lac operator: The lac repressor binds to the lac operator to inhibit transcription in E. coli. This inhibition can be relieved by adding lactose or isopropyl-β-D-thiogalactopyranoside (IPTG). lac repressor encoded by lacI
   2305..2327    +  RBS            RBS: efficient ribosome binding site from bacteriophage T7 gene 10 (Olins and Rangwala, 1989)
   2341..3147    +  CDS            oxGFP: oxGFP is a basic (constitutively fluorescent) green fluorescent protein published in 2015, derived from Aequorea victoria.
   3166..3183    +  CDS            6xHis: 6xHis affinity tag
   3210..3259    +  CDS            SET1 (fragment): solubility-enhancement tag derived from T7 phage gene 10B
   3267..3314    +  terminator     T7 terminator: transcription terminator for bacteriophage T7 RNA polymerase
   3351..3779    +  rep_origin     f1 ori (sequence partly withheld): f1 bacteriophage origin of replication; arrow indicates direction of (+) strand synthesis
   3832..3889    +  promoter       AmpR promoter (fragment): bla
   3898..4713    -  CDS            KanR: aminoglycoside phosphotransferase; aph(3')-Ia; confers resistance to kanamycin in bacteria or G418 (Geneticin®) in eukaryotes
   4835..5423    +  rep_origin     ori: high-copy-number ColE1/pMB1/pBR322/pUC origin of replication
   5609..5748    -  misc_feature   bom: basis of mobility region from pBR322
   5850..6041    -  CDS            rop: Rop protein, which maintains plasmids at low copy number; rop
   6058..366     +  CDS            YPB1_ECOLX (across the origin): Protein predicted: Swiss-Prot protein existence level 4. From Escherichia coli.
