[The description below was written by a language model from this plasmid's Addgene catalogue record, the feature table of its GenBank file and pLannotate feature annotations shown in this document.]
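Description:
pET28-sfGFP-DogTag Loop C is a bacterial expression plasmid built on the pET28a backbone for cytoplasmic production of a modified superfolder GFP in E. coli. It is selected with kanamycin through the aph(3')-Ia resistance gene and replicates from a ColE1/pBR322-type origin. The bom and rop elements of that lineage are annotated alongside it, although the catalogue lists the plasmid as high copy. An f1 origin is also present. The catalogue gives a total size of 6,224 bp, whereas the sequenced full record is 6,072 nt. The separate GenBank record covers only the 855 bp insert and annotates only the His tag.

The synthetic insert, assembled by Gibson cloning, encodes sfGFP with DogTag and flanking linkers placed between Asp173 and Gly174, so the peptide tag sits within an internal loop rather than at a terminus. The automated annotation labels this reading frame oxGFP, presumably reflecting similarity to a related GFP variant. A C-terminal His6 tag from the backbone follows it for affinity purification. Expression is driven by the T7 promoter with an adjacent lac operator and the T7 gene 10 ribosome binding site, and it ends at the T7 terminator. The plasmid-borne lacI gene supplies repressor, so transcription is IPTG-inducible in hosts that provide T7 RNA polymerase. Short hits to TcR, SET1 and the AmpR promoter are fragments and probably backbone remnants or annotation artefacts.

The associated publication title concerns DogCatcher and loop-friendly protein-protein ligation. This suggests the construct serves as a fluorescent test protein for assessing DogTag reactivity with DogCatcher when the tag is displayed in a loop.
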