Addgene plasmid #171781: pET28-sfGFP-DogTag Loop C
Purpose: Expresses in bacterial cytoplasm superfolder GFP with DogTag and flanking linkers between Asp173 and Gly174
Depositing lab: Mark Howarth. Depositing organization: University of Oxford. Publication: DogCatcher allows loop-friendly protein-protein ligation. Keeble AH, Yadav VK, Ferla MP, Bauer CC, Chuntharpursat-Bon E, Huang J, Bon RS, Howarth M. Cell Chem Biol. 2021 Jul 28. pii: S2451-9456(21)00315-9. doi: 10.1016/j.chembiol.2021.07.005. PubMed 34324879.
Backbone
  Vector backbone: pET28a
  Backbone size w/o insert (bp): 5369
  Total vector size (bp): 6224
  Vector type: Bacterial Expression
Growth in bacteria
  Bacterial resistance: Kanamycin, 50 μg/mL
  Growth temperature: 37°C
  Growth strain: DH5alpha
  Copy number: High Copy
Gene/Insert
  Gene/Insert name: sfGFP-DogTag Loop C
  Species: Synthetic
  Insert size (bp): 855
  Mutation: DogTag and linkers inserted between residues Asp173 and Gly174
  Promoter: T7
  Tag / fusion protein: His6 (C terminal on backbone)
  Cloning method: Gibson Cloning
  Sequencing primers: 5′ T7F; 3′ T7R
Terms and licenses: Academic/Nonprofit Terms; Industry Terms: Not Available to Industry
How to cite: pET28-sfGFP-DogTag Loop C was a gift from Mark Howarth (Addgene plasmid # 171781 ; http://n2t.net/addgene:171781 ; RRID:Addgene_171781)
