LOCUS       Exported 855 bp ds-DNA linear SYN 19-MAY-2021
DEFINITION  Expresses sfGFP with DogTag and flanking linkers between residues
            between residues Asp173 and Gly174 in bacterial cytoplasm.
ACCESSION   .
VERSION     .
KEYWORDS    pET28-sfGFP-DogTag Loop C
SOURCE      synthetic DNA construct
  ORGANISM  synthetic DNA construct
REFERENCE   1 (bases 1 to 855)
  TITLE     DogCatcher allows Loop-friendly Protein-Protein Ligation
  JOURNAL   Unpublished
REFERENCE   2 (bases 1 to 855)
  AUTHORS   .
  TITLE     Direct Submission
  JOURNAL   Exported May 19, 2021 from SnapGene Server 1.1.58
            http://www.snapgene.com
FEATURES             Location/Qualifiers
     source          1..855
                     /organism="synthetic DNA construct"
                     /mol_type="other DNA"
     CDS             832..849
                     /codon_start=1
                     /product="6xHis affinity tag"
                     /label=6xHis
                     /translation="HHHHHH"
ORIGIN
        1 atgcgtaaag gcgaagagct gttcactggt gtcgtcccta ttctggtgga actggatggt
       61 gatgtcaacg gtcataagtt ttccgtgcgt ggcgagggtg aaggtgacgc aactaatggt
      121 aaactgacgc tgaagttcat ctgtactact ggtaaactgc cggtaccttg gccgactctg
      181 gtaacgacgc tgacttatgg tgttcagtgc tttgctcgtt atccggacca tatgaagcag
      241 catgacttct tcaagtccgc catgccggaa ggctatgtgc aggaacgcac gatttccttt
      301 aaggatgacg gcacgtacaa aacgcgtgcg gaagtgaaat ttgaaggcga taccctggta
      361 aaccgcattg agctgaaagg cattgacttt aaagaagacg gcaatatcct gggccataag
      421 ctggaataca attttaacag ccacaatgtt tacatcaccg ccgataaaca aaaaaatggc
      481 attaaagcga attttaaaat tcgccacaac gtggaggatg gaggaggtgg ctctgatatt
      541 ccggctacat acgaattcac cgatggtaaa cattatatca ccaatgaacc gataccgccg
      601 aaaggcgggg gtggctcggg cagcgtgcag ctggctgatc actaccagca aaacactcca
      661 atcggtgatg gtcctgttct gctgccagac aatcactatc tgagcacgca aagcgttctg
      721 tctaaagatc cgaacgagaa acgcgatcat atggttctgc tggagttcgt aaccgcagcg
      781 ggcatcacgc atggtatgga tgaactgtac aaaggctccg gctccggctc ccaccatcac
      841 catcaccatt gataa
//
